Addgene plasmid #110264: LIMK2 (LIMK2A-c052)
Purpose: Baculovirus expression for structure determination; may not be full ORF
Depositing lab: Nicola Burgess-Brown. Depositing organization: University of Oxford.
Backbone
  Vector backbone: pFB-LIC-Bse
  Backbone manufacturer: Opher Gileadi (Addgene plasmid # 26108)
  Vector type: Insect Expression
Growth in bacteria
  Bacterial resistance: Ampicillin, 100 μg/mL
  Growth temperature: 37°C
  Growth strain: DH5alpha
  Copy number: High Copy
Gene/Insert
  Gene/Insert name: LIMK2 (alt name: LIM domain kinase 2)
  Species: H. sapiens (human)
  Entrez Gene: LIMK2
  Promoter: polyhedrin promoter
  Tag / fusion protein: His-TEV (N terminal on insert)
  Cloning method: Ligation Independent Cloning
  Sequencing primers: 5′ polyhedrin forward (5'-AAATGATAACCATCTCGC-3'); 3′ SV40pA-R
Terms and licenses: Academic/Nonprofit Terms; Industry Terms: Not Available to Industry
Depositor comments: Use SF9 cells for expression. 5NXD: https://www.thesgc.org/structures/5NXD.
How to cite: LIMK2 (LIMK2A-c052) was a gift from Nicola Burgess-Brown (Addgene plasmid # 110264 ; http://n2t.net/addgene:110264 ; RRID:Addgene_110264)
