[The description below was written by a language model from this plasmid's Addgene catalogue record and the feature table of its GenBank file.]
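Description:
LIMK2 (LIMK2A-c052) is a 5,696 bp baculovirus transfer plasmid built on the pFB-LIC-Bse backbone, a pFastBac-type insect expression vector adapted for ligation-independent cloning. It is maintained in E. coli through a high-copy ColE1/pUC-type origin and selected with ampicillin via the beta-lactamase gene. An f1 phage origin is also present. The left and right ends of a mini-Tn7 element flank the expression cassette. In vectors of this type, these ends allow site-specific transposition of the cassette into a baculovirus shuttle genome (bacmid) in a suitable bacterial host, giving recombinant viral DNA for insect cell transfection. A class 1 integron Pc promoter is annotated within the Tn7-bounded region, but the feature table does not annotate any marker gene driven by it.

The payload is a human LIM domain kinase 2 (LIMK2) coding sequence placed under the Autographa californica polyhedrin promoter, a very strong, very late baculoviral promoter, and terminated by an SV40 polyadenylation signal. The insert is fused at its N terminus to a 6xHis affinity tag followed by a TEV protease recognition site, so the protein can be captured by metal-affinity chromatography and the tag then cleaved off. The LIMK2 segment itself is not annotated in the feature table. The record warns that it may not be the full open reading frame, and the space between the TEV site and the poly(A) signal is consistent with a truncated domain construct rather than full-length protein. The plasmid was made for recombinant protein production for structure determination, with Sf9 cells recommended for expression, and the depositor links it to a deposited crystal structure.
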