LOCUS       Exported 5696 bp ds-DNA circular SYN 13-MAY-2021
DEFINITION  Baculovirus expression for structure determination; may not be full
            ORF.
ACCESSION   .
VERSION     .
KEYWORDS    LIMK2 (LIMK2A-c052)
SOURCE      synthetic DNA construct
  ORGANISM  synthetic DNA construct
REFERENCE   1 (bases 1 to 5696)
  TITLE     SGC Oxford April 2018 plasmids
REFERENCE   2 (bases 1 to 5696)
  AUTHORS   .
  TITLE     Direct Submission
  JOURNAL   Exported May 13, 2021 from SnapGene Server 1.1.58
            http://www.snapgene.com
FEATURES             Location/Qualifiers
     source          1..5696
                     /organism="synthetic DNA construct"
                     /mol_type="other DNA"
     promoter        1..92
                     /gene="polh from Autographa californica"
                     /label=polyhedrin promoter
                     /note="promoter for the baculovirus polyhedrin gene"
     primer_bind     17..34
                     /label=Polyhedrin-F
                     /note="Polyhedrin promoter, forward primer"
     CDS             154..171
                     /codon_start=1
                     /product="6xHis affinity tag"
                     /label=6xHis
                     /translation="HHHHHH"
     CDS             196..216
                     /codon_start=1
                     /product="tobacco etch virus (TEV) protease recognition and
                     cleavage site"
                     /label=TEV site
                     /translation="ENLYFQS"
     polyA_signal    1302..1436
                     /label=SV40 poly(A) signal
                     /note="SV40 polyadenylation signal"
     primer_bind     complement(1339..1358)
                     /label=SV40pA-R
                     /note="SV40 polyA, reverse primer"
     primer_bind     1393..1412
                     /label=EBV-rev
                     /note="SV40 polyA terminator, reverse primer"
     mobile_element  1465..1630
                     /mobile_element_type="transposon:Tn7"
                     /note="mini-Tn7 element (left end of the Tn7 transposon)"
     rep_origin      1814..2268
                     /direction=RIGHT
                     /label=f1 ori
                     /note="f1 bacteriophage origin of replication; arrow
                     indicates direction of (+) strand synthesis"
     primer_bind     complement(1901..1920)
                     /label=F1ori-R
                     /note="F1 origin, reverse primer"
     primer_bind     2110..2131
                     /label=F1ori-F
                     /note="F1 origin, forward primer"
     promoter        2294..2398
                     /gene="bla"
                     /label=AmpR promoter
     CDS             2399..3259
                     /codon_start=1
                     /gene="bla"
                     /product="beta-lactamase"
                     /label=AmpR
                     /note="confers resistance to ampicillin, carbenicillin, and
                     related antibiotics"
                     /translation="MSIQHFRVALIPFFAAFCLPVFAHPETLVKVKDAEDQLGARVGYI
                     ELDLNSGKILESFRPEERFPMMSTFKVLLCGAVLSRIDAGQEQLGRRIHYSQNDLVEYS
                     PVTEKHLTDGMTVRELCSAAITMSDNTAANLLLTTIGGPKELTAFLHNMGDHVTRLDRW
                     EPELNEAIPNDERDTTMPVAMATTLRKLLTGELLTLASRQQLIDWMEADKVAGPLLRSA
                     LPAGWFIADKSGAGERGSRGIIAALGPDGKPSRIVVIYTTGSQATMDERNRQIAEIGAS
                     LIKHW"
     primer_bind     complement(2617..2636)
                     /label=Amp-R
                     /note="Ampicillin resistance gene, reverse primer"
     rep_origin      3430..4018
                     /direction=RIGHT
                     /label=ori
                     /note="high-copy-number ColE1/pMB1/pBR322/pUC origin of
                     replication"
     primer_bind     3919..3938
                     /label=pBR322ori-F
                     /note="pBR322 origin, forward primer"
     primer_bind     4172..4189
                     /label=L4440
                     /note="L4440 vector, forward primer"
     mobile_element  4323..4547
                     /mobile_element_type="transposon:Tn7"
                     /note="mini-Tn7 element (right end of the Tn7 transposon)"
     promoter        complement(5317..5345)
                     /gene="intI1 (promoter lies within the coding sequence)"
                     /label=Pc promoter
                     /note="class 1 integron promoter"
ORIGIN
        1 atcatggaga taattaaaat gataaccatc tcgcaaataa ataagtattt tactgttttc
       61 gtaacagttt tgtaataaaa aaacctataa atattccgga ttattcatac cgtcccacca
      121 tcgggcgcgg atctcggtcc gaaaaccatg ggccaccatc atcatcatca ttcttctggt
      181 gtagatctgg gtaccgagaa cctgtacttc caatccatgg acctaatcca tggggaggtc
      241 ctggggaagg gcttctttgg gcaggctatc aaggtgacac acaaagccac gggcaaagtg
      301 atggtcatga aagagttaat tcgatgtgat gaggagaccc agaaaacttt tctgactgag
      361 gtgaaagtga tgcgcagcct ggaccacccc aatgtgctca agttcattgg tgtgctgtac
      421 aaggataaga agctgaacct gctgacagag tacattgagg ggggcacact gaaggacttt
      481 ctgcgcagta tggatccgtt cccctggcag cagaaggtca ggtttgccaa aggaatcgcc
      541 tccggaatgg cctatttgca ctctatgtgc atcatccacc gggatctgaa ctcgcacaac
      601 tgcctcatca agttggacaa gactgtggtg gtggcagact ttgggctgtc acggctcata
      661 gtggaagaga ggaaaagggc ccccatggag aaggccacca ccaagaaacg caccttgcgc
      721 aagaacgacc gcaagaagcg ctacacggtg gtgggaaacc cctactggat ggcccctgag
      781 atgctgaacg gaaagagcta tgatgagacg gtggatatct tctcctttgg gatcgttctc
      841 tgtgagatca ttgggcaggt gtatgcagat cctgactgcc ttccccgaac actggacttt
      901 ggcctcaacg tgaagctttt ctgggagaag tttgttccca cagattgtcc cccggccttc
      961 ttcccgctgg ccgccatctg ctgcagactg gagcctgaga gcagaccagc attctcgaaa
     1021 ttggaggact cctttgaggc cctctccctg tacctggggg agctgggcat cccgctgcct
     1081 gcagagctgg aggagttgga ccacactgtg agcatgcagt acggcctgtg acagtaaagg
     1141 tggatacgga tccgaattcg agctccgtcg acaagcttgt cgagaagtac tagaggatca
     1201 taatcagcca taccacattt gtagaggttt tacttgcttt aaaaaacctc ccacacctcc
     1261 ccctgaacct gaaacataaa atgaatgcaa ttgttgttgt taacttgttt attgcagctt
     1321 ataatggtta caaataaagc aatagcatca caaatttcac aaataaagca tttttttcac
     1381 tgcattctag ttgtggtttg tccaaactca tcaatgtatc ttatcatgtc tggatctgat
     1441 cactgatatc gcctaggaga tccgaaccag ataagtgaaa tctagttcca aactattttg
     1501 tcatttttaa ttttcgtatt agcttacgac gctacaccca gttcccatct attttgtcac
     1561 tcttccctaa ataatcctta aaaactccat ttccacccct cccagttccc aactattttg
     1621 tccgcccaca gcggggcatt tttcttcctg ttatgttttt aatcaaacat cctgccaact
     1681 ccatgtgaca aaccgtcatc ttcggctact ttttctctgt cacagaatga aaatttttct
     1741 gtcatctctt cgttattaat gtttgtaatt gactgaatat caacgcttat ttgcagcctg
     1801 aatggcgaat gggnnnnnnn nnnnnnnnnn nnnnnnnnnn nnnnnnnnnn nnnnnnnnnn
     1861 nnnnnnnnnn nnnnnnnnnn nnnnnnnnnn nnnnnnnnnn nnnnnnnnnn nnnnnnnnnn
     1921 nnnnnnnnnn nnnnnnncnn nnnnnnnnnn nnnnnnnnnn nnnnnnnnnn nnnnnnnnnn
     1981 nnnnnnnnnn nnnnnnnnnn nnnnnnnnnn nnnnnnnnnn nnnnnnnnna nnnnnnnnnn
     2041 nnnnnnnnnn nnnnnnnnnn nnnnnnnnnn nnnnnnnnnc ctttgacgtt ggagtccacg
     2101 ttcttaatag tggactcttg ttccaaactg gaacaacact caaccctatc tcggtctatt
     2161 cttttgattt ataagggatt ttgccgattt cggcctattg gttaaaaaat gagctgattt
     2221 aacaaaaatt taacgcgaat tttaacaaaa tattaacgct tacaatttag gtggcacttt
     2281 tcggggaaat gtgcgcggaa cccctatttg tttatttttc taaatacatt caaatatgta
     2341 tccgctcatg agacaataac cctgataaat gcttcaataa tattgaaaaa ggaagagtat
     2401 gagtattcaa catttccgtg tcgcccttat tccctttttt gcggcatttt gccttcctgt
     2461 ttttgctcac ccagaaacgc tggtgaaagt aaaagatgct gaagatcagt tgggtgcacg
     2521 agtgggttac atcgaactgg atctcaacag cggtaagatc cttgagagtt ttcgccccga
     2581 agaacgtttt ccaatgatga gcacttttaa agttctgcta tgtggcgcgg tattatcccg
     2641 tattgacgcc gggcaagagc aactcggtcg ccgcatacac tattctcaga atgacttggt
     2701 tgagtactca ccagtcacag aaaagcatct tacggatggc atgacagtaa gagaattatg
     2761 cagtgctgcc ataaccatga gtgataacac tgcggccaac ttacttctga caacgatcgg
     2821 aggaccgaag gagctaaccg cttttttgca caacatgggg gatcatgtaa ctcgccttga
     2881 tcgttgggaa ccggagctga atgaagccat accaaacgac gagcgtgaca ccacgatgcc
     2941 tgtagcaatg gcaacaacgt tgcgcaaact attaactggc gaactactta ctctagcttc
     3001 ccggcaacaa ttaatagact ggatggaggc ggataaagtt gcaggaccac ttctgcgctc
     3061 ggcccttccg gctggctggt ttattgctga taaatctgga gccggtgagc gtgggtctcg
     3121 cggtatcatt gcagcactgg ggccagatgg taagccctcc cgtatcgtag ttatctacac
     3181 gacggggagt caggcaacta tggatgaacg aaatagacag atcgctgaga taggtgcctc
     3241 actgattaag cattggtaac tgtcagacca agtttactca tatatacttt agattgattt
     3301 aaaacttcat ttttaattta aaaggatcta ggtgaagatc ctttttgata atctcatgac
     3361 caaaatccct taacgtgagt tttcgttcca ctgagcgtca gaccccgtag aaaagatcaa
     3421 aggatcttct tgagatcctt tttttctgcg cgtaatctgc tgcttgcaaa caaaaaaacc
     3481 accgctacca gcggtggttt gtttgccgga tcaagagcta ccaactcttt ttccgaaggt
     3541 aactggcttc agcagagcgc agataccaaa tactgttctt ctagtgtagc cgtagttagg
     3601 ccaccacttc aagaactctg tagcaccgcc tacatacctc gctctgctaa tcctgttacc
     3661 agtggctgct gccagtggcg ataagtcgtg tcttaccggg ttggactcaa gacgatagtt
     3721 accggataag gcgcagcggt cgggctgaac ggggggttcg tgcacacagc ccagcttgga
     3781 gcgaacgacc tacaccgaac tgagatacct acagcgtgag ctatgagaaa gcgccacgct
     3841 tcccgaaggg agaaaggcgg acaggtatcc ggtaagcggc agggtcggaa caggagagcg
     3901 cacgagggag cttccagggg gaaacgcctg gtatctttat agtcctgtcg ggtttcgcca
     3961 cctctgactt gagcgtcgat ttttgtgatg ctcgtcaggg gggcggagcc tatggaaaaa
     4021 cgccagcaac gcggcctttt tacggttcct ggccttttgc tggccttttg ctcacatgtt
     4081 ctttcctgcg ttatcccctg attctgtgga taaccgtatt accgcctttg agtgagctga
     4141 taccgctcgc cgcagccgaa cgaccgagcg cagcgagtca gtgagcgagg aagcggaaga
     4201 gcgcctgatg cggtattttc tccttacgca tctgtgcggt atttcacacc gcatagacca
     4261 gccgcgtaac ctggcaaaat cggttacggt tgagtaataa atggatgccc tgcgtaagcg
     4321 ggtgtgggcg gacaataaag tcttaaactg aacaaaatag atctaaacta tgacaataaa
     4381 gtcttaaact agacagaata gttgtaaact gaaatcagtc cagttatgct gtgaaaaagc
     4441 atactggact tttgttatgg ctaaagcaaa ctcttcattt tctgaagtgc aaattgcccg
     4501 tcgtattaaa gaggggcgtg gccaagggca tggtaaagac tatattcgcg gcgttgtgac
     4561 aatttaccga acaactccgc ggccgggaag ccgatctcgg cttgaacgaa ttgttaggtg
     4621 gcggtacttg ggtcgatatc aaagtgcatc acttcttccc gtatgcccaa ctttgtatag
     4681 agagccactg cgggatcgtc accgtaatct gcttgcacgt agatcacata agcaccaagc
     4741 gcgttggcct catgcttgag cagattgatg agcgcggtgg caatgccctg cctccggtgc
     4801 tcgccggaga ctgcgagatc atagatatag atctcactac gcggctgctc aaacttgggc
     4861 agaacgtaag ccgcgagagc gccaacaacc gcttcttggt cgaaggcagc aagcgcgatg
     4921 aatgtcttac tacggagcaa gttcccgagg taatcggagt ccggctgatg ttgggagtag
     4981 gtggctacgt ctccgaactc acgaccgaaa agatcaagag cagcccgcat ggatttgact
     5041 tggtcagggc cgagcctaca tgtgcgaatg atgcccatac ttgagccacc taactttgtt
     5101 ttagggcgac tgccctgctg cgtaacatcg ttgctgctcc ataacatcaa acatcgaccc
     5161 acggcgtaac gcgcttgctg cttggatgcc cgaggcatag actgtacaaa aaaacagtca
     5221 taacaagcca tgaaaaccgc cactgcgccg ttaccaccgc tgcgttcggt caaggttctg
     5281 gaccagttgc gtgagcgcat acgctacttg cattacagtt tacgaaccga acaggcttat
     5341 gtcaactggg ttcgtgcctt catccgtttc cacggtgtgc gtcacccggc aaccttgggc
     5401 agcagcgaag tcgaggcatt tctgtcctgg ctggcgaacg agcgcaaggt ttcggtctcc
     5461 acgcatcgtc aggcattggc ggccttgctg ttcttctacg gcaaggtgct gtgcacggat
     5521 ctgccctggc ttcaggagat cggaagacct cggccgtcgc ggcgcttgcc ggtggtgctg
     5581 accccggatg aagtggttcg catcctcggt tttctggaag gcgagcatcg tttgttcgcc
     5641 caggactcta gctatagttc tagtggttgg ctacgtatac tccggaatat taatag
//
