>Addgene plasmid #110264 | LIMK2 (LIMK2A-c052) | depositor partial sequence | sequence record 207538 | Insert Sequence
ATGGGCCACCATCATCATCATCATTCTTCTGGTGTAGATCTGGGTACCGAGAACCTGTACTTCCAATCCA
TGGACCTAATCCATGGGGAGGTCCTGGGGAAGGGCTTCTTTGGGCAGGCTATCAAGGTGACACACAAAGC
CACGGGCAAAGTGATGGTCATGAAAGAGTTAATTCGATGTGATGAGGAGACCCAGAAAACTTTTCTGACT
GAGGTGAAAGTGATGCGCAGCCTGGACCACCCCAATGTGCTCAAGTTCATTGGTGTGCTGTACAAGGATA
AGAAGCTGAACCTGCTGACAGAGTACATTGAGGGGGGCACACTGAAGGACTTTCTGCGCAGTATGGATCC
GTTCCCCTGGCAGCAGAAGGTCAGGTTTGCCAAAGGAATCGCCTCCGGAATGGCCTATTTGCACTCTATG
TGCATCATCCACCGGGATCTGAACTCGCACAACTGCCTCATCAAGTTGGACAAGACTGTGGTGGTGGCAG
ACTTTGGGCTGTCACGGCTCATAGTGGAAGAGAGGAAAAGGGCCCCCATGGAGAAGGCCACCACCAAGAA
ACGCACCTTGCGCAAGAACGACCGCAAGAAGCGCTACACGGTGGTGGGAAACCCCTACTGGATGGCCCCT
GAGATGCTGAACGGAAAGAGCTATGATGAGACGGTGGATATCTTCTCCTTTGGGATCGTTCTCTGTGAGA
TCATTGGGCAGGTGTATGCAGATCCTGACTGCCTTCCCCGAACACTGGACTTTGGCCTCAACGTGAAGCT
TTTCTGGGAGAAGTTTGTTCCCACAGATTGTCCCCCGGCCTTCTTCCCGCTGGCCGCCATCTGCTGCAGA
CTGGAGCCTGAGAGCAGACCAGCATTCTCGAAATTGGAGGACTCCTTTGAGGCCCTCTCCCTGTACCTGG
GGGAGCTGGGCATCCCGCTGCCTGCAGAGCTGGAGGAGTTGGACCACACTGTGAGCATGCAGTACGGCCT
GTGACAGTAAAGGTGGATACGGATCCGAATTCGAGCTCCGTCGACAAGCTT
